Addgene plasmid #207997: pAAV hSyn-fDIO-taCasp3-TEVp
Purpose: Inducing apoptotic ablation of neurons through a process reliant on Flp recombinase
Depositing lab: Kazunari Miyamichi. Depositing organization: RIKEN Center for Biosystems Dynamics Research, Kobe. Publication: Dietary availability acutely influences puberty onset via a hypothalamic neural circuit. Goto T, Hagihara M, Irie S, Abe T, Kiyonari H, Miyamichi K. Neuron. 2025 Feb 17:S0896-6273(25)00041-8. doi: 10.1016/j.neuron.2025.01.015. PubMed 39999843.
Backbone
  Vector backbone: pAAV
  Backbone size w/o insert (bp): 2800
  Total vector size (bp): 6430
  Vector type: AAV
Growth in bacteria
  Bacterial resistance: Ampicillin, 100 μg/mL
  Growth temperature: 37°C
  Growth strain: NEB Stable
  Copy number: High Copy
Gene/Insert
  Gene/Insert name: taCasp3-TEVp
  Species: H. sapiens (human); Thosea asigna virus, Tobacco Etch Virus
  Insert size (bp): 1628
  Promoter: hSyn promoter
  Cloning method: Restriction Enzyme; 5′ cloning site AscI (not destroyed); 3′ cloning site NheI (not destroyed)
  Sequencing primers: 5′ none; 3′ none
Resource information
  A portion of this plasmid was derived from a plasmid made by: Addgene #45580 for taCasp3-TEV and Addgene #154867 for pAAV vector backbone, hSyn promoter, and fDIO cassette.
Terms and licenses: Academic/Nonprofit Terms; Industry Terms: Not Available to Industry
Depositor comments: Please visit https://doi.org/10.1101/2023.09.15.558025 for bioRxiv preprint.
How to cite: pAAV hSyn-fDIO-taCasp3-TEVp was a gift from Kazunari Miyamichi (Addgene plasmid # 207997 ; http://n2t.net/addgene:207997 ; RRID:Addgene_207997) For viral preps, please replace (Addgene plasmid # 207997) in the above sentence with: (Addgene viral prep # 207997-AAV5)
