[The description below was written by a language model from this plasmid's Addgene catalogue record and pLannotate feature annotations shown in this document.]
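Description:
pAAV hSyn-fDIO-taCasp3-TEVp is a 6,430 bp adeno-associated virus transfer plasmid designed to kill genetically defined neurons in a Flp recombinase-dependent manner. It is maintained in bacteria as a high-copy plasmid through a ColE1/pUC-type origin and selected with ampicillin (β-lactamase). An f1 phage origin is also present in the backbone. AAV2 inverted terminal repeats flank the expression cassette and allow it to be packaged into recombinant AAV particles. The left ITR is annotated as fragments spanning the plasmid's numbering origin.

Between the ITRs, the human synapsin I promoter restricts expression to neurons. Downstream lies an fDIO (Flp-dependent double-inverted) cassette in which the coding sequence sits in antisense orientation relative to the promoter. The feature table shows minimal FRT sites in opposing orientation on either side of the insert. The short neighbouring stretches annotated as β-globin intron fragments may be misassigned parts of the cassette's second, heterologous set of recombination sites, though the record does not confirm this. Flp-mediated recombination inverts the insert into the sense orientation and locks it there, so only Flp-expressing neurons produce the protein.

The payload is taCasp3-TEVp. It encodes a human procaspase-3 engineered to be activated by TEV protease cleavage, together with the tobacco etch virus protease itself. The listing of Thosea asigna virus among the source species implies that a T2A self-cleaving peptide links the two. Co-expression lets the protease activate caspase-3 and trigger cell-autonomous apoptosis. A WPRE and the human growth hormone polyadenylation signal follow the cassette to enhance transcript stability and processing. The construct is used for selective ablation of Flp-defined neuronal populations in circuit studies.
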