Features (pLannotate 1.2.2; 21 found; start..end, strand, type, name):
      1..76      -  repeat_region  AAV2 ITR (fragment): inverted terminal repeat of adeno-associated virus serotype 2 inverted
    121..568     +  promoter       hSyn promoter: human synapsin I promoter; confers neuron-specific expression (Kügler et al., 2003)
    582..599     +  misc_feature   MCS (fragment): pUC18/19 multiple cloning site
    606..639     +  protein_bind   FRT (minimal): supports FLP-mediated excision but not integration (Turan and Bode, 2011) FLP recombinase from the Saccharomyces cerevisiae 2μ plasmid
    640..689     -  intron         β-globin intron (fragment): internally truncated intron from human β-globin
    735..1436    -  CDS            POLG_TEV (fragment): Experimental evidence at protein level: Swiss-Prot protein existence level 1. [Nuclear inclusion protein A]: has RNA-binding and proteolytic activities. From Tobacco etch virus (TEV).
   1503..2348    -  CDS            CASP3: CASP3_HUMAN - Also known as CPP32. Experimental evidence at protein level: Swiss-Prot protein existence level 1. Involved in the activation cascade of caspases responsible for apoptosis execution (PubMed:7596430). At the onset of apoptosis it proteolytically cleaves poly(ADP-ribose) polymerase (PARP) at a '216- Asp-|-Gly-217' bond (PubMed:7774019). Cleaves and activates sterol regulatory element binding proteins (SREBPs) between the basic helix- loop-helix leucine zipper domain and the membrane attachment domain. Cleaves and activates caspase-6, -7 and -9 (PubMed:7596430). Involved in the clea
   2361..2394    -  protein_bind   FRT (minimal): supports FLP-mediated excision but not integration (Turan and Bode, 2011) FLP recombinase from the Saccharomyces cerevisiae 2μ plasmid
   2395..2445    -  intron         β-globin intron (fragment): internally truncated intron from human β-globin
   2479..2503    +  misc_feature   MCS (fragment): pBluescript multiple cloning site
   2503..3091    +  misc_feature   WPRE: woodchuck hepatitis virus posttranscriptional regulatory element
   3123..3599    +  polyA_signal   hGH poly(A) signal: human growth hormone polyadenylation signal
   3639..3779    +  repeat_region  AAV2 ITR: inverted terminal repeat of adeno-associated virus serotype 2 inverted
   3784..3835    -  misc_feature   bom (fragment): basis of mobility region from pBR322
   3854..4309    +  rep_origin     f1 ori (sequence partly withheld): f1 bacteriophage origin of replication; arrow indicates direction of (+) strand synthesis
   4310..4359    -  misc_feature   bom (fragment): basis of mobility region from pBR322
   4461..4496    -  CDS            rop (fragment): Rop protein, which maintains plasmids at low copy number; rop
   4591..4695    +  promoter       AmpR promoter: bla
   4696..5556    +  CDS            AmpR: β-lactamase; bla; confers resistance to ampicillin, carbenicillin, and related antibiotics
   5727..6315    +  rep_origin     ori: high-copy-number ColE1/pMB1/pBR322/pUC origin of replication
   6377..6422    -  repeat_region  AAV2 ITR (fragment): inverted terminal repeat of adeno-associated virus serotype 2 inverted
>Addgene plasmid #207997 | pAAV hSyn-fDIO-taCasp3-TEVp | addgene full sequence | sequence record 414781 | Addgene NGS Result
ACCTTTGGTCGCCCGGCCTCAGTGAGCGAGCGAGCGCGCAGAGAGGGAGTGGCCAACTCCATCACTAGGG
GTTCCTGCGGCCGCACGCGTGTGTCTAGACTGCAGAGGGCCCTGCGTATGAGTGCAAGTGGGTTTTAGGA
CCAGGATGAGGCGGGGTGGGGGTGCCTACCTGACGACCGACCCCGACCCACTGGACAAGCACCCAACCCC
CATTCCCCAAATTGCGCATCCCCTATCAGAGAGGGGGAGGGGAAACAGGATGCGGCGAGGCGCGTGCGCA
CTGCCAGCTTCAGCACCGCGGACAGTGCCTTCGCCCCCGCCTGGCGGCGCGCGCCACCGCCGCCTCAGCA
CTGAAGGCGCGCTGACGTCACTCGCCGGTCCCCCGCAAACTCCCCTTCCCGGCCACCTTGGTCGCGTCCG
CGCCGCCGCCGGCCCAGCCGGACCGCACCACGCGAGGCGCGAGATAGGGGGGCACGGGCGCGACCATCTG
CGCTGCGGCGCCGGCGACTCAGCGCTGCCTCAGTCTGCGGTGGGCAGCGGAGGAGTCGTGTCGTGCCTGA
GAGCGCAGTCGAGAAGGTACCGGATCCTCTAGAGTCGACTCCGGAGAAGTTCCTATTCTCTAGAAAGTAT
AGGAACTTCGCAGAATGGTAGCTGGATTGTAGCTGCTATTAGCAATATGAAACCTCTTAGAAGTTCCTAT
TCTTCAAAAGGTATAGGAACTTCGGCGCGCCTCAAAGCTGAGTGGCTTCCTTAACGGGCTGGAAGGGTTC
CTCGGGCTTGACCATGAACACCTTATGTCCGCCCCAAAGAACGCTGTCGGCGTTCAGCCTCCAGCCGCTC
ACCCACTGCTGCGCCTCTTGATTGGTCAACAGCTCCATGAAGTTTTTCGGCACGCTCGTGAAGTAGTTGT
TGGTATTGGTAAAATTGCTGGCGCTGTGGATGCCCACGATGAAGCCGTCCCTAGTGCTCACCAATGGGCT
GCCGCATTGGCCATCCTTCGTCTGAATCCAGTGCTTCCAGAAGATGCCGTCGCTGCTGGGGAAGGTGCAG
CTGGTATCAGAGACCATGCTGCTCATGGACTTGGTCTGGAAGTTGGTGGTCACCAGGCAGATTCGCTCCT
CCCTTTGTGGCTCCCTGAACTTCAGTTTCTGGGGAAAGGGGGGGAAGTCCTTGGGCATCCTGATGATAAT
CATGTCCCTGCCGTCGATCAGGTGCTGTTGCAGGGTGGTTGTGTTCTTCACTTTGAACACGCCGTGCAGG
CTTTGCACCAGCAGTGTGCCGTTATTCCTCCTGAACAGATGCTTGTTGGTGATGATGAAGGGGCCGAAGC
CGATGCCGTACAGACTAGTGGTGTGACCGTCGCTCTCGTTGGTCAGGTGACAGATGGTGCTGGAGATCGG
GTTGTAGTCCCTCGGGCCCTTGAAAAGGCTCTCGCCAGGGCCGGGATTCTCCTCCACGTCACCGCATGTT
AGAAGACTTCCTCTGCCCTCTCCGCTTCCGGAGTGATAAAAATAGAGTTCTTTTGTGAGCATGGAAACAA
TACATGGAATCTGTTTCTTTGCATGAAAAGTAGCGTCAAAGGAAAAGGACTCAAATTCTGTTGCCACCTT
TCGGTTAACCCGGGTAAGAATGTGCATAAATTCAAGCTTGTCGGCATACTGTTTCAGCATGGCACAAAGC
GACTGGATGAACCAGGAGCCATCCTTTGAATTTCGCCAAGAATAATAACCAGGTGCTGTGGAGTATGCAT
ACAAGAAGTCGGCCTCCACTGGTATTTTATGACACGCCATGTCATCATCAACACCACTCTGGAAGTAGAG
ATTTTCTGTCTCAATGCCACAGTCCAGTTCTGTACCACGGCAGGCCTGAATAATGAAAAGTTTGGGTTTT
CCAGTTAGACTTCTACAACGATCCCCTCTGAAAAAGTTTGTTATTTTTTTCAGGTCAACAGGTCCATTTG
TTCCAAAAATTATTCCTTCTTCACCATGGCTCAGAAGCACACAAACAAAACTGCTCCTTTTGCTGTGATC
TTCTTTAGAAACATCACGCATCAATTCCACAATTTCTTCACGTGTAAGATCATTTTTATTCCTGACTTCA
TATTTCAAGTTTCTGAATGTTTCCCTGAGGTTTGCTGCATCGACATCTGTACCAGACCGAGATGTCATTC
CAGTGCTTTTATGAAAATTCTTATTATTAATTATTATACATAAACCCATCTCAGGATAATCCATTTTATA
ACTGTTGTCCAGGGATATTCCAGAGTCCATTGATTCGCTTCCATGTATGATCTTTGGTTCCAAATTTTTA
ATGGATTTTGAATCCACTGAGTTTTCAGTGTTCTCCATGGTGGCGCTAGCGAAGTTCCTATACTTTCTAG
AGAATAGGAACTTCTTGCCTTAACCCAGAAATTATCACTGTTATTCTTTAGAATGGTGCAAAGAGAAGTT
CCTATACCTTTTGAAGAATAGGAACTTCGAATTCGATATCAAGCTTATCGATAATCAACCTCTGGATTAC
AAAATTTGTGAAAGATTGACTGGTATTCTTAACTATGTTGCTCCTTTTACGCTATGTGGATACGCTGCTT
TAATGCCTTTGTATCATGCTATTGCTTCCCGTATGGCTTTCATTTTCTCCTCCTTGTATAAATCCTGGTT
GCTGTCTCTTTATGAGGAGTTGTGGCCCGTTGTCAGGCAACGTGGCGTGGTGTGCACTGTGTTTGCTGAC
GCAACCCCCACTGGTTGGGGCATTGCCACCACCTGTCAGCTCCTTTCCGGGACTTTCGCTTTCCCCCTCC
CTATTGCCACGGCGGAACTCATCGCCGCCTGCCTTGCCCGCTGCTGGACAGGGGCTCGGCTGTTGGGCAC
TGACAATTCCGTGGTGTTGTCGGGGAAATCATCGTCCTTTCCTTGGCTGCTCGCCTATGTTGCCACCTGG
ATTCTGCGCGGGACGTCCTTCTGCTACGTCCCTTCGGCCCTCAATCCAGCGGACCTTCCTTCCCGCGGCC
TGCTGCCGGCTCTGCGGCCTCTTCCGCGTCTTCGCCTTCGCCCTCAGACGAGTCGGATCTCCCTTTGGGC
CGCCTCCCCGCATCGATACCGAGCGCTGCTCGAGAGATCTACGGGTGGCATCCCTGTGACCCCTCCCCAG
TGCCTCTCCTGGCCCTGGAAGTTGCCACTCCAGTGCCCACCAGCCTTGTCCTAATAAAATTAAGTTGCAT
CATTTTGTCTGACTAGGTGTCCTTCTATAATATTATGGGGTGGAGGGGGGTGGTATGGAGCAAGGGGCAA
GTTGGGAAGACAACCTGTAGGGCCTGCGGGGTCTATTGGGAACCAAGCTGGAGTGCAGTGGCACAATCTT
GGCTCACTGCAATCTCCGCCTCCTGGGTTCAAGCGATTCTCCTGCCTCAGCCTCCCGAGTTGTTGGGATT
CCAGGCATGCATGACCAGGCTCAGCTAATTTTTGTTTTTTTGGTAGAGACGGGGTTTCACCATATTGGCC
AGGCTGGTCTCCAACTCCTAATCTCAGGTGATCTACCCACCTTGGCCTCCCAAATTGCTGGGATTACAGG
CGTGAACCACTGCTCCCTTCCCTGTCCTTCTGATTTTGTAGGTAACCACGTGCGGACCGAGCGGCCGCAG
GAACCCCTAGTGATGGAGTTGGCCACTCCCTCTCTGCGCGCTCGCTCGCTCACTGAGGCCGGGCGACCAA
AGGTCGCCCGACGCCCGGGCTTTGCCCGGGCGGCCTCAGTGAGCGAGCGAGCGCGCAGCTGCCTGCAGGG
GCGCCTGATGCGGTATTTTCTCCTTACGCATCTGTGCGGTATTTCACACCGCATA
[95 nt withheld, positions 3836-3930]
T
[46 nt withheld, positions 3932-3977]
C
[141 nt withheld, positions 3979-4119]
CCTTTGACGTTGGAGTCCACGTTCTTT
[37 nt withheld, positions 4147-4183]
ACTCTATCTCGGGCTATTCTTTTGATTTATAAGGGATTTTGCCGATTTCGGTCTATTGGTTAAAAAATGA
GCTGATTTAACAAAAATTTAACGCGAATTTTAACAAAATATTAACGTTTACAATTTTATGGTGCACTCTC
AGTACAATCTGCTCTGATGCCGCATAGTTAAGCCAGCCCCGACACCCGCCAACACCCGCTGACGCGCCCT
GACGGGCTTGTCTGCTCCCGGCATCCGCTTACAGACAAGCTGTGACCGTCTCCGGGAGCTGCATGTGTCA
GAGGTTTTCACCGTCATCACCGAAACGCGCGAGACGAAAGGGCCTCGTGATACGCCTATTTTTATAGGTT
AATGTCATGATAATAATGGTTTCTTAGACGTCAGGTGGCACTTTTCGGGGAAATGTGCGCGGAACCCCTA
TTTGTTTATTTTTCTAAATACATTCAAATATGTATCCGCTCATGAGACAATAACCCTGATAAATGCTTCA
ATAATATTGAAAAAGGAAGAGTATGAGTATTCAACATTTCCGTGTCGCCCTTATTCCCTTTTTTGCGGCA
TTTTGCCTTCCTGTTTTTGCTCACCCAGAAACGCTGGTGAAAGTAAAAGATGCTGAAGATCAGTTGGGTG
CACGAGTGGGTTACATCGAACTGGATCTCAACAGCGGTAAGATCCTTGAGAGTTTTCGCCCCGAAGAACG
TTTTCCAATGATGAGCACTTTTAAAGTTCTGCTATGTGGCGCGGTATTATCCCGTATTGACGCCGGGCAA
GAGCAACTCGGTCGCCGCATACACTATTCTCAGAATGACTTGGTTGAGTACTCACCAGTCACAGAAAAGC
ATCTTACGGATGGCATGACAGTAAGAGAATTATGCAGTGCTGCCATAACCATGAGTGATAACACTGCGGC
CAACTTACTTCTGACAACGATCGGAGGACCGAAGGAGCTAACCGCTTTTTTGCACAACATGGGGGATCAT
GTAACTCGCCTTGATCGTTGGGAACCGGAGCTGAATGAAGCCATACCAAACGACGAGCGTGACACCACGA
TGCCTGTAGCAATGGCAACAACGTTGCGCAAACTATTAACTGGCGAACTACTTACTCTAGCTTCCCGGCA
ACAATTAATAGACTGGATGGAGGCGGATAAAGTTGCAGGACCACTTCTGCGCTCGGCCCTTCCGGCTGGC
TGGTTTATTGCTGATAAATCTGGAGCCGGTGAGCGTGGGTCTCGCGGTATCATTGCAGCACTGGGGCCAG
ATGGTAAGCCCTCCCGTATCGTAGTTATCTACACGACGGGGAGTCAGGCAACTATGGATGAACGAAATAG
ACAGATCGCTGAGATAGGTGCCTCACTGATTAAGCATTGGTAACTGTCAGACCAAGTTTACTCATATATA
CTTTAGATTGATTTAAAACTTCATTTTTAATTTAAAAGGATCTAGGTGAAGATCCTTTTTGATAATCTCA
TGACCAAAATCCCTTAACGTGAGTTTTCGTTCCACTGAGCGTCAGACCCCGTAGAAAAGATCAAAGGATC
TTCTTGAGATCCTTTTTTTCTGCGCGTAATCTGCTGCTTGCAAACAAAAAAACCACCGCTACCAGCGGTG
GTTTGTTTGCCGGATCAAGAGCTACCAACTCTTTTTCCGAAGGTAACTGGCTTCAGCAGAGCGCAGATAC
CAAATACTGTTCTTCTAGTGTAGCCGTAGTTAGGCCACCACTTCAAGAACTCTGTAGCACCGCCTACATA
CCTCGCTCTGCTAATCCTGTTACCAGTGGCTGCTGCCAGTGGCGATAAGTCGTGTCTTACCGGGTTGGAC
TCAAGACGATAGTTACCGGATAAGGCGCAGCGGTCGGGCTGAACGGGGGGTTCGTGCACACAGCCCAGCT
TGGAGCGAACGACCTACACCGAACTGAGATACCTACAGCGTGAGCTATGAGAAAGCGCCACGCTTCCCGA
AGGGAGAAAGGCGGACAGGTATCCGGTAAGCGGCAGGGTCGGAACAGGAGAGCGCACGAGGGAGCTTCCA
GGGGGAAACGCCTGGTATCTTTATAGTCCTGTCGGGTTTCGCCACCTCTGACTTGAGCGTCGATTTTTGT
GATGCTCGTCAGGGGGGCGGAGCCTATGGAAAAACGCCAGCAACGCGGCCTTTTTACGGTTCCTGGCCTT
TTGCTGGCCTTTTGCTCACATGTCCTGCAGGCAGCTGCGCGCTCGCTCGCTCACTGAGGCCGCCCGGGCG
TCGGGCG
